>Addgene plasmid #120165 | mCh-KIF1A*-strep | addgene full sequence | sequence record 251908 | Addgene NGS Result
CGATACCCCACCGAGACCCCATTGGGGCCAATACGCCCGCGTTTCTTCCTTTTCCCCACCCCACCCCCCA
AGTTCGGGTGAAGGCCCAGGGCTCGCAGCCAACGTCGGGGCGGCAGGCCCTGCCATAGCCTCAGGTTACT
CATATATACTTTAGATTGATTTAAAACTTCATTTTTAATTTAAAAGGATCTAGGTGAAGATCCTTTTTGA
TAATCTCATGACCAAAATCCCTTAACGTGAGTTTTCGTTCCACTGAGCGTCAGACCCCGTAGAAAAGATC
AAAGGATCTTCTTGAGATCCTTTTTTTCTGCGCGTAATCTGCTGCTTGCAAACAAAAAAACCACCGCTAC
CAGCGGTGGTTTGTTTGCCGGATCAAGAGCTACCAACTCTTTTTCCGAAGGTAACTGGCTTCAGCAGAGC
GCAGATACCAAATACTGTTCTTCTAGTGTAGCCGTAGTTAGGCCACCACTTCAAGAACTCTGTAGCACCG
CCTACATACCTCGCTCTGCTAATCCTGTTACCAGTGGCTGCTGCCAGTGGCGATAAGTCGTGTCTTACCG
GGTTGGACTCAAGACGATAGTTACCGGATAAGGCGCAGCGGTCGGGCTGAACGGGGGGTTCGTGCACACA
GCCCAGCTTGGAGCGAACGACCTACACCGAACTGAGATACCTACAGCGTGAGCTATGAGAAAGCGCCACG
CTTCCCGAAGGGAGAAAGGCGGACAGGTATCCGGTAAGCGGCAGGGTCGGAACAGGAGAGCGCACGAGGG
AGCTTCCAGGGGGAAACGCCTGGTATCTTTATAGTCCTGTCGGGTTTCGCCACCTCTGACTTGAGCGTCG
ATTTTTGTGATGCTCGTCAGGGGGGCGGAGCCTATGGAAAAACGCCAGCAACGCGGCCTTTTTACGGTTC
CTGGCCTTTTGCTGGCCTTTTGCTCACATGTTCTTTCCTGCGTTATCCCCTGATTCTGTGGATAACCGTA
TTACCGCCATGCATTAGTTATTAATAGTAATCAATTACGGGGTCATTAGTTCATAGCCCATATATGGAGT
TCCGCGTTACATAACTTACGGTAAATGGCCCGCCTGGCTGACCGCCCAACGACCCCCGCCCATTGACGTC
AATAATGACGTATGTTCCCATAGTAACGCCAATAGGGACTTTCCATTGACGTCAATGGGTGGAGTATTTA
CGGTAAACTGCCCACTTGGCAGTACATCAAGTGTATCATATGCCAAGTACGCCCCCTATTGACGTCAATG
ACGGTAAATGGCCCGCCTGGCATTATGCCCAGTACATGACCTTATGGGACTTTCCTACTTGGCAGTACAT
CTACGTATTAGTCATCGCTATTACCATGGTGATGCGGTTTTGGCAGTACATCAATGGGCGTGGATAGCGG
TTTGACTCACGGGGATTTCCAAGTCTCCACCCCATTGACGTCAATGGGAGTTTGTTTTGGCACCAAAATC
AACGGGACTTTCCAAAATGTCGTAACAACTCCGCCCCATTGACGCAAATGGGCGGTAGGCGTGTACGGTG
GGAGGTCTATATAAGCAGAGCTGGTTTAGTGAACCGTCAGATCCGCTAGCGCTACCGGTCGCCACCATGG
TGAGCAAGGGCGAGGAGGATAACATGGCCATCATCAAGGAGTTCATGCGCTTCAAGGTGCACATGGAGGG
CTCCGTGAACGGCCACGAGTTCGAGATCGAGGGCGAGGGCGAGGGCCGCCCCTACGAGGGCACCCAGACC
GCCAAGCTGAAGGTGACCAAGGGTGGCCCCCTGCCCTTCGCCTGGGACATCCTGTCCCCTCAGTTCATGT
ACGGCTCCAAGGCCTACGTGAAGCACCCCGCCGACATCCCCGACTACTTGAAGCTGTCCTTCCCCGAGGG
CTTCAAGTGGGAGCGCGTGATGAACTTCGAGGACGGCGGCGTGGTGACCGTGACCCAGGACTCCTCCCTG
CAGGACGGCGAGTTCATCTACAAGGTGAAGCTGCGCGGCACCAACTTCCCCTCCGACGGCCCCGTAATGC
AGAAGAAGACCATGGGCTGGGAGGCCTCCTCCGAGCGGATGTACCCCGAGGACGGCGCCCTGAAGGGCGA
GATCAAGCAGAGGCTGAAGCTGAAGGACGGCGGCCACTACGACGCTGAGGTCAAGACCACCTACAAGGCC
AAGAAGCCCGTGCAGCTGCCCGGCGCCTACAACGTCAACATCAAGTTGGACATCACCTCCCACAACGAGG
ACTACACCATCGTGGAACAGTACGAACGCGCCGAGGGCCGCCACTCCACCGGCGGCATGGACGAGCTGTA
CAAGTCCGGACTCAGATCTCGAGCTCAAGCTTCGAATTCTGCAGTCGACGGTACCATGGCCGGGGCCTCT
GTGAAGGTGGCGGTGCGTGTCCGCCCCTTCAACTCCCGGGAAATGAGCCGAGACTCCAAGTGCATCATTC
AGATGTCTGGAAGCACCACCACTATTGTCAACCCCAAACAGCCCAAGGAGACACCCAAGAGCTTCAGCTT
TGATTACTCCTACTGGTCACATACCTCGCCGGAGGACATCAACTATGCCTCTCAGAAGCAGGTCTACAGG
GACATTGGGGAAGAGATGCTACAGCATGCCTTTGAGGGCTACAATGTGTGCATCTTTGCCTATGGGCAGA
CGGGGGCCGGCAAGTCCTACACCATGATGGGGAAACAGGAGAAGGACCAGCAAGGCATCATTCCACAGCT
CTGCGAAGACCTCTTCTCTCGAATCAACGACACCACCAACGACAACATGTCCTACTCTGTGGAGGTCAGC
TACATGGAGATTTACTGTGAGCGAGTCCGTGACCTCCTGAACCCCAAGAACAAAGGCAACCTGCGTGTGA
GGGAGCACCCTCTGCTGGGGCCTTATGTGGAGGACCTCTCCAAGCTGGCTGTAACCTCCTACAATGACAT
CCAGGACCTCATGGACTCAGGGAACAAGGCCAGGACTGTGGCGGCCACAAACATGAATGAGACCAGCAGC
CGTTCTCACGCAGTCTTCAACATCATCTTTACCCAGAAGCGCCATGATGCAGAGACCAACATCACCACAG
AGAAAGTGAGCAAAATCAGCCTGGTGGACCTGGCAGGCAGTGAACGAGCCGACTCCACAGGAGCCAAGGG
CACGCGACTCAAGGAGGGGGCCAACATCAACAAGTCTTTGACCACCCTGGGAAAGGTCATCTCTGCTCTG
GCTGAAATGGACTCTGGACCCAACAAGAACAAGAAAAAGAAGAAGACAGATTTCATCCCTTACCGAGACT
CCGTATTGACATGGCTTCTCCGGGAAAACCTCGGTGGCAACTCAAGGACAGCCATGGTGGCAGCCCTGAG
CCCTGCGGACATCAACTATGATGAGACCCTCAGCACACTGAGATATGCAGATCGGGCCAAACAAATCCGC
TGCAATGCCATCATCAATGAAGACCCCAACAACAAGCTGATTAGAGAACTGAAGGATGAGGTGACCAGGC
TGAGAGACCTGCTGTATGCCCAAGGTCTTGGCGATATCACTGACATGACCAATGCCCTGGTGGGCATGAG
CCCCTCATCTGGTAGCGGCAGCGGTAGCGACCCTAGCAAAGACTCAAAAGCTCAGGTGTCCGCTGCCGAG
GCTGGCATTACTGGAACATGGTACAATCAGCTCGGGAGCACCTTTATTGTGACTGCTGGAGCCGATGGAG
CCCTCACCGGAACATACGAATCTGCTGTGGGAAACGCCGAATCACGGTACGTCCTCACTGGCCGATACGA
TAGTGCCCCTGCCACCGACGGATCTGGGACTGCCCTGGGATGGACTGTCGCTTGGAAAAACAACTACCGG
AATGCTCATTCTGCCACAACATGGAGTGGACAGTACGTGGGAGGCGCTGAGGCTAGAATCAATACACAGT
GGCTGCTCACATCTGGCACAACCGAGGCAAATGCTTGGAAATCCACCCTGGTGGGACATGACACATTCAC
CAAAGTGAAACCCTCCGCCGCTTCAATCGATGCCGCCAAAAAAGCCGGAGTCAACAACGGCAATCCTCTG
GATGCCGTCCAGCAGTAAGTACCGCGGGCCCGGGATCCACCGGATCTAGATAACTGATCATAATCAGCCA
TACCACATTTGTAGAGGTTTTACTTGCTTTAAAAAACCTCCCACACCTCCCCCTGAACCTGAAACATAAA
ATGAATGCAATTGTTGTTGTTAACTTGTTTATTGCAGCTTATAATGGTTACAAATAAAGCAATAGCATCA
CAAATTTCACAAATAAAGCATTTTTTTCACTGCATTCTAGTTGTGGTTTGTCCAAACTCATCAATGTATC
TTAACGCGTAAATTGTAAGCGTTAATATTTTGTTAAAATTCGCGTTAAATTTTTGTTAAATCAGCTCATT
TTTTAACCAATAGGCCGAAATCGGCAAAATCCCTTATAAATCAAAAGAATAGACCGAGATAGGGT
[37 nt withheld, positions 4476-4512]
AAAGAACGTGGACTCCAACGTCAAAGG
[49 nt withheld, positions 4540-4588]
T
[91 nt withheld, positions 4590-4680]
G
[124 nt withheld, positions 4682-4805]
CAGGTGGCACTTTTCGGGGAAATGTGCGCGGAACCCCTATTTGTTTATTTTTCTAAATACATTCAAATAT
GTATCCGCTCATGAGACAATAACCCTGATAAATGCTTCAATAATATTGAAAAAGGAAGAGTCCTGAGGCG
GAAAGAACCAGCTGTGGAATGTGTGTCAGTTAGGGTGTGGAAAGTCCCCAGGCTCCCCAGCAGGCAGAAG
TATGCAAAGCATGCATCTCAATTAGTCAGCAACCAGGTGTGGAAAGTCCCCAGGCTCCCCAGCAGGCAGA
AGTATGCAAAGCATGCATCTCAATTAGTCAGCAACCATAGTCCCGCCCCTAACTCCGCCCATCCCGCCCC
TAACTCCGCCCAGTTCCGCCCATTCTCCGCCCCATGGCTGACTAATTTTTTTTATTTATGCAGAGGCCGA
GGCCGCCTCGGCCTCTGAGCTATTCCAGAAGTAGTGAGGAGGCTTTTTTGGAGGCCTAGGCTTTTGCAAA
GATCGATCAAGAGACAGGATGAGGATCGTTTCGCATGATTGAACAAGATGGATTGCACGCAGGTTCTCCG
GCCGCTTGGGTGGAGAGGCTATTCGGCTATGACTGGGCACAACAGACAATCGGCTGCTCTGATGCCGCCG
TGTTCCGGCTGTCAGCGCAGGGGCGCCCGGTTCTTTTTGTCAAGACCGACCTGTCCGGTGCCCTGAATGA
ACTGCAAGACGAGGCAGCGCGGCTATCGTGGCTGGCCACGACGGGCGTTCCTTGCGCAGCTGTGCTCGAC
GTTGTCACTGAAGCGGGAAGGGACTGGCTGCTATTGGGCGAAGTGCCGGGGCAGGATCTCCTGTCATCTC
ACCTTGCTCCTGCCGAGAAAGTATCCATCATGGCTGATGCAATGCGGCGGCTGCATACGCTTGATCCGGC
TACCTGCCCATTCGACCACCAAGCGAAACATCGCATCGAGCGAGCACGTACTCGGATGGAAGCCGGTCTT
GTCGATCAGGATGATCTGGACGAAGAGCATCAGGGGCTCGCGCCAGCCGAACTGTTCGCCAGGCTCAAGG
CGAGCATGCCCGACGGCGAGGATCTCGTCGTGACCCATGGCGATGCCTGCTTGCCGAATATCATGGTGGA
AAATGGCCGCTTTTCTGGATTCATCGACTGTGGCCGGCTGGGTGTGGCGGACCGCTATCAGGACATAGCG
TTGGCTACCCGTGATATTGCTGAAGAGCTTGGCGGCGAATGGGCTGACCGCTTCCTCGTGCTTTACGGTA
TCGCCGCTCCCGATTCGCAGCGCATCGCCTTCTATCGCCTTCTTGACGAGTTCTTCTGAGCGGGACTCTG
GGGTTCGAAATGACCGACCAAGCGACGCCCAACCTGCCATCACGAGATTTCGATTCCACCGCCGCCTTCT
ATGAAAGGTTGGGCTTCGGAATCGTTTTCCGGGACGCCGGCTGGATGATCCTCCAGCGCGGGGATCTCAT
GCTGGAGTTCTTCGCCCACCCTAGGGGGAGGCTAACTGAAACACGGAAGGAGACAATACCGGAAGGAACC
CGCGCTATGACGGCAATAAAAAGACAGAATAAAACGCACGGTGTTGGGTCGTTTGTTCATAAACGCGGGG
TTCGGTCCCAGGGCTGGCACTCTGT
Features (pLannotate 1.2.2; 17 found; start..end, strand, type, name):
     54..70      -  polyA_signal   bGH poly(A) signal (fragment): bovine growth hormone polyadenylation signal
    292..880     +  rep_origin     ori: high-copy-number ColE1/pMB1/pBR322/pUC origin of replication
   1055..1358    +  enhancer       CMV enhancer: human cytomegalovirus immediate early enhancer
   1359..1562    +  promoter       CMV promoter: human cytomegalovirus (CMV) immediate early promoter
   1607..2314    +  CDS            mCherry: mCherry is a basic (constitutively fluorescent) red fluorescent protein published in 2004, derived from Discosoma sp.. It is reported to be a very rapidly-maturing monomer with low acid sensitivity.
   2315..2365    +  misc_feature   MCS (fragment): multiple cloning site
   2366..3616    +  CDS            Kif1c (fragment): KIF1C_MOUSE - Experimental evidence at protein level: Swiss-Prot protein existence level 1. Motor required for the retrograde transport of Golgi vesicles to the endoplasmic reticulum. Has a microtubule plus end-directed motility (By similarity). From Mus musculus (Mouse).
   3560..4075    +  CDS            SAV_STRAV (fragment): Experimental evidence at protein level: Swiss-Prot protein existence level 1. The biological function of streptavidin is not known. Forms a strong non-covalent specific complex with biotin (one molecule of biotin per subunit of streptavidin). From Streptomyces avidinii.
   4079..4103    +  misc_feature   MCS (fragment): multiple cloning site
   4115..4199    +  CDS            large T antigen (fragment): large T antigen from SV40 (simian virus 40)
   4222..4343    +  polyA_signal   SV40 poly(A) signal: SV40 polyadenylation signal
   4377..4805    -  rep_origin     f1 ori (sequence partly withheld): f1 bacteriophage origin of replication; arrow indicates direction of (+) strand synthesis
   4832..4936    +  promoter       AmpR promoter: bla
   4938..5295    +  promoter       SV40 promoter: SV40 enhancer and early promoter
   5330..6124    +  CDS            NeoR/KanR: aminoglycoside phosphotransferase from Tn5; aph(3')-II (or nptII); confers resistance to neomycin, kanamycin, and G418 (Geneticin®)
   6145..6297    +  CDS            ble (fragment): BLE_KLEPN - Experimental evidence at protein level: Swiss-Prot protein existence level 1. Binding protein with a strong affinity to the bleomycin family of antibiotics. Binds to CL990; an antimitotic-antibiotic compound. From Klebsiella pneumoniae.
   6356..6403    +  polyA_signal   HSV TK poly(A) signal: herpes simplex virus thymidine kinase polyadenylation signal (Cole and Stacy, 1985)
