[The description below was written by a language model from this plasmid's Addgene catalogue record and pLannotate feature annotations shown in this document.]
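Description:
mCh-KIF1A*-strep is a mammalian expression plasmid built on the Clontech pmCherry-C1 backbone (6,440 bp in total) that encodes a three-part chimeric protein: mCherry at the N terminus, a truncated mouse kinesin KIF1A motor (residues 1–405), and streptavidin at the C terminus. The fusion is transcribed from the human CMV immediate-early enhancer and promoter and terminated by the SV40 polyadenylation signal. The automated feature table labels the motor segment as a Kif1c fragment. This most likely reflects a best-match hit to a closely related kinesin-3 family member, since the catalogue entry identifies the insert as Kif1a. The table also shows the streptavidin coding region directly following, and slightly overlapping, the motor annotation.

In bacteria the plasmid replicates at high copy from a ColE1/pUC-type origin, and an f1 origin is also present. A single NeoR/KanR (Tn5 aminoglycoside phosphotransferase) gene provides both selections. It is driven by a bacterial bla promoter for kanamycin resistance in E. coli and by the SV40 early promoter for G418 selection in mammalian cells, and it ends with the HSV TK polyadenylation signal. Small annotated fragments such as ble, large T antigen and bGH poly(A) appear to be backbone remnants or partial matches rather than functional elements.

The construct belongs to a streptavidin-based system for reversibly coupling organelles to motor proteins. The truncated KIF1A supplies anterograde, plus-end-directed motility, streptavidin serves as the coupling module for attaching the motor to an organelle, and mCherry allows the chimera to be visualized. It is used to manipulate organelle positioning in living cells.
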