Addgene plasmid #120165: mCh-KIF1A*-strep
Purpose: Expresses a chimera of mCherry (fluorescent tag), a KIF1A-based anterograde motor and streptavidin
Depositing lab: Juan Bonifacino. Publication: Reversible association with motor proteins (RAMP): A streptavidin-based method to manipulate organelle positioning. Guardia CM, De Pace R, Sen A, Saric A, Jarnik M, Kolin DA, Kunwar A, Bonifacino JS. PLoS Biol. 2019 May 17;17(5):e3000279. doi: 10.1371/journal.pbio.3000279. eCollection 2019 May. PubMed 31100061.
Backbone
  Vector backbone: pmCherry-C1
  Backbone manufacturer: Clontech
  Backbone size w/o insert (bp): 4727
  Total vector size (bp): 6440
  Vector type: Mammalian Expression
  Selectable markers: Neomycin (select with G418)
Growth in bacteria
  Bacterial resistance: Kanamycin, 50 μg/mL
  Growth temperature: 37°C
  Growth strain: DH5alpha
  Copy number: High Copy
Gene/Insert
  Gene/Insert name: kinesin family member 1A (alt name: KIF1A)
  Species: M. musculus (mouse)
  Insert size (bp): 1713
  Mutation: Truncated KIF1A: 1-405 aa
  Entrez Gene: Kif1a (a.k.a. A, ATSV, C630002N23Rik, Gm1626, Kn, Kns1)
  Promoter: CMV
  Tag / fusion protein: mCherry (N terminal on backbone); Streptavidin (C terminal on insert)
  Cloning method: Gibson Cloning
  Sequencing primers: 5′ mChC1 fwd; 3′ SV40pA rev
Terms and licenses: Academic/Nonprofit Terms; Industry Terms: Not Available to Industry
How to cite: mCh-KIF1A*-strep was a gift from Juan Bonifacino (Addgene plasmid # 120165 ; http://n2t.net/addgene:120165 ; RRID:Addgene_120165)
